Addgene plasmid #132733: pYZ_3WJrep_N11_trigger
Purpose: T7 RNAP-driven expression of 3WJ repressor index 11 trigger RNA
Depositing lab: Alexander Green & Peng Yin. Depositing organization: Arizona State University. Publication: De novo-designed translation-repressing riboregulators for multi-input cellular logic. Kim J, Zhou Y, Carlson PD, Teichmann M, Chaudhary S, Simmel FC, Silver PA, Collins JJ, Lucks JB, Yin P, Green AA. Nat Chem Biol. 2019 Dec;15(12):1173-1182. doi: 10.1038/s41589-019-0388-1. Epub 2019 Nov 4. PubMed 31686032.
Backbone
  Vector backbone: pET15b
  Backbone size w/o insert (bp): 5527
  Vector type: Bacterial Expression
Growth in bacteria
  Bacterial resistance: Ampicillin, 100 μg/mL
  Growth temperature: 37°C
  Growth strain: DH5alpha
  Copy number: High Copy
Gene/Insert
  Gene/Insert name: 3WJ_N11_trigger
  Species: Synthetic
  Insert size (bp): 45
  Cloning method: Gibson Cloning
  Sequencing primers: 5′ CCTGCCACCATACCCACGC
Terms and licenses: Academic/Nonprofit Terms; Industry Terms: Not Available to Industry
Depositor comments: Please visit https://www.biorxiv.org/content/10.1101/501783v1 for bioRxiv preprint.
How to cite: pYZ_3WJrep_N11_trigger was a gift from Alexander Green & Peng Yin (Addgene plasmid # 132733 ; http://n2t.net/addgene:132733 ; RRID:Addgene_132733)
