[The description below was written by a language model from this plasmid's Addgene catalogue record and pLannotate feature annotations shown in this document.]
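Description:
pYZ_3WJrep_N11_trigger is a bacterial expression plasmid built on the pET15b backbone that transcribes a short synthetic RNA rather than encoding a protein. The sequenced record is 5,569 nt. It carries the usual pBR322-derived maintenance elements of the pET series: a ColE1/pMB1-type origin of replication, the bom mobility region, the rop gene, and a β-lactamase gene with its own promoter for ampicillin selection. The catalogue lists the plasmid as high copy, although rop is generally associated with reduced copy number. Several fragments of the tetracycline efflux gene and its promoter are annotated. These are non-functional remnants of the pBR322 ancestry and not a usable marker. A lacI cassette with its native promoter is also present. No lac operator is annotated next to the T7 promoter, so the record does not show whether transcription from this plasmid is itself lac-repressible.

The payload is a 45 bp synthetic insert, 3WJ_N11_trigger, introduced by Gibson assembly. In the feature table, a T7 promoter spanning the sequence origin is followed about 40 bases later by the T7 terminator. The unannotated gap between them corresponds to the insert, giving a compact unit in which T7 RNA polymerase produces a short, defined transcript. No ribosome binding site, tag or coding sequence is annotated in this region, as expected for an RNA-only product.

The transcript is the trigger RNA for index 11 of a library of de novo-designed three-way junction (3WJ) repressors, which are translation-repressing riboregulators. It would typically be used in an E. coli host that supplies T7 RNA polymerase, alongside a separate construct carrying the cognate switch RNA, to test trigger-dependent repression or to build multi-input RNA logic circuits.
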