Features (pLannotate 1.2.2; 15 found; start..end, strand, type, name):
     46..92      +  terminator     T7 terminator: transcription terminator for bacteriophage T7 RNA polymerase
    115..219     -  CDS            TcR (fragment): tetracycline efflux protein; tet; confers resistance to tetracycline
    267..295     -  promoter       tet promoter: E. coli promoter for tetracycline efflux protein gene
    408..512     +  promoter       AmpR promoter: bla
    513..1373    +  CDS            AmpR: β-lactamase; bla; confers resistance to ampicillin, carbenicillin, and related antibiotics
   1544..2132    +  rep_origin     ori: high-copy-number ColE1/pMB1/pBR322/pUC origin of replication
   2318..2457    -  misc_feature   bom: basis of mobility region from pBR322
   2559..2750    -  CDS            rop: Rop protein, which maintains plasmids at low copy number; rop
   2767..3147    +  CDS            YPB1_ECOLX: Protein predicted: Swiss-Prot protein existence level 4. From Escherichia coli.
   3389..4013    -  CDS            TcR (fragment): tetracycline efflux protein; tet; confers resistance to tetracycline
   4028..4049    -  protein_bind   CAP binding site: CAP binding activates transcription in the presence of cAMP. E. coli catabolite activator protein
   4062..5144    -  CDS            lacI: lac repressor; lacI; The lac repressor binds to the lac operator to inhibit transcription in E. coli. This inhibition can be relieved by adding lactose or isopropyl-β-D-thiogalactopyranoside (IPTG).
   5145..5222    -  promoter       lacI promoter: lacI
   5230..5509    -  CDS            TcR (fragment): tetracycline efflux protein; tet; confers resistance to tetracycline
   5553..2       +  promoter       T7 promoter (across the origin): promoter for bacteriophage T7 RNA polymerase
>Addgene plasmid #132733 | pYZ_3WJrep_N11_trigger | addgene full sequence | sequence record 261762 | Addgene NGS Result
GGGACATAAACATAGAGGTTTATGTGAGTAGAATTGATTGATAAGTAGCATAACCCCTTGGGGCCTCTAA
ACGGGTCTTGAGGGGTTTTTTGCTGAAAGGAGGAACTATATCCGGATATCCCGCAAGAGGCCCGGCAGTA
CCGGCATAACCAAGCCTATGCCTACAGCATCCAGGGTGACGGTGCCGAGGATGACGATGAGCGCATTGTT
AGATTTCATACACGGTGCCTGACTGCGTTAGCAATTTAACTGTGATAAACTACCGCATTAAAGCTTATCG
ATGATAAGCTGTCAAACATGAGAATTCTTGAAGACGAAAGGGCCTCGTGATACGCCTATTTTTATAGGTT
AATGTCATGATAATAATGGTTTCTTAGACGTCAGGTGGCACTTTTCGGGGAAATGTGCGCGGAACCCCTA
TTTGTTTATTTTTCTAAATACATTCAAATATGTATCCGCTCATGAGACAATAACCCTGATAAATGCTTCA
ATAATATTGAAAAAGGAAGAGTATGAGTATTCAACATTTCCGTGTCGCCCTTATTCCCTTTTTTGCGGCA
TTTTGCCTTCCTGTTTTTGCTCACCCAGAAACGCTGGTGAAAGTAAAAGATGCTGAAGATCAGTTGGGTG
CACGAGTGGGTTACATCGAACTGGATCTCAACAGCGGTAAGATCCTTGAGAGTTTTCGCCCCGAAGAACG
TTTTCCAATGATGAGCACTTTTAAAGTTCTGCTATGTGGCGCGGTATTATCCCGTGTTGACGCCGGGCAA
GAGCAACTCGGTCGCCGCATACACTATTCTCAGAATGACTTGGTTGAGTACTCACCAGTCACAGAAAAGC
ATCTTACGGATGGCATGACAGTAAGAGAATTATGCAGTGCTGCCATAACCATGAGTGATAACACTGCGGC
CAACTTACTTCTGACAACGATCGGAGGACCGAAGGAGCTAACCGCTTTTTTGCACAACATGGGGGATCAT
GTAACTCGCCTTGATCGTTGGGAACCGGAGCTGAATGAAGCCATACCAAACGACGAGCGTGACACCACGA
TGCCTGCAGCAATGGCAACAACGTTGCGCAAACTATTAACTGGCGAACTACTTACTCTAGCTTCCCGGCA
ACAATTAATAGACTGGATGGAGGCGGATAAAGTTGCAGGACCACTTCTGCGCTCGGCCCTTCCGGCTGGC
TGGTTTATTGCTGATAAATCTGGAGCCGGTGAGCGTGGGTCTCGCGGTATCATTGCAGCACTGGGGCCAG
ATGGTAAGCCCTCCCGTATCGTAGTTATCTACACGACGGGGAGTCAGGCAACTATGGATGAACGAAATAG
ACAGATCGCTGAGATAGGTGCCTCACTGATTAAGCATTGGTAACTGTCAGACCAAGTTTACTCATATATA
CTTTAGATTGATTTAAAACTTCATTTTTAATTTAAAAGGATCTAGGTGAAGATCCTTTTTGATAATCTCA
TGACCAAAATCCCTTAACGTGAGTTTTCGTTCCACTGAGCGTCAGACCCCGTAGAAAAGATCAAAGGATC
TTCTTGAGATCCTTTTTTTCTGCGCGTAATCTGCTGCTTGCAAACAAAAAAACCACCGCTACCAGCGGTG
GTTTGTTTGCCGGATCAAGAGCTACCAACTCTTTTTCCGAAGGTAACTGGCTTCAGCAGAGCGCAGATAC
CAAATACTGTCCTTCTAGTGTAGCCGTAGTTAGGCCACCACTTCAAGAACTCTGTAGCACCGCCTACATA
CCTCGCTCTGCTAATCCTGTTACCAGTGGCTGCTGCCAGTGGCGATAAGTCGTGTCTTACCGGGTTGGAC
TCAAGACGATAGTTACCGGATAAGGCGCAGCGGTCGGGCTGAACGGGGGGTTCGTGCACACAGCCCAGCT
TGGAGCGAACGACCTACACCGAACTGAGATACCTACAGCGTGAGCTATGAGAAAGCGCCACGCTTCCCGA
AGGGAGAAAGGCGGACAGGTATCCGGTAAGCGGCAGGGTCGGAACAGGAGAGCGCACGAGGGAGCTTCCA
GGGGGAAACGCCTGGTATCTTTATAGTCCTGTCGGGTTTCGCCACCTCTGACTTGAGCGTCGATTTTTGT
GATGCTCGTCAGGGGGGCGGAGCCTATGGAAAAACGCCAGCAACGCGGCCTTTTTACGGTTCCTGGCCTT
TTGCTGGCCTTTTGCTCACATGTTCTTTCCTGCGTTATCCCCTGATTCTGTGGATAACCGTATTACCGCC
TTTGAGTGAGCTGATACCGCTCGCCGCAGCCGAACGACCGAGCGCAGCGAGTCAGTGAGCGAGGAAGCGG
AAGAGCGCCTGATGCGGTATTTTCTCCTTACGCATCTGTGCGGTATTTCACACCGCAATGGTGCACTCTC
AGTACAATCTGCTCTGATGCCGCATAGTTAAGCCAGTATACACTCCGCTATCGCTACGTGACTGGGTCAT
GGCTGCGCCCCGACACCCGCCAACACCCGCTGACGCGCCCTGACGGGCTTGTCTGCTCCCGGCATCCGCT
TACAGACAAGCTGTGACCGTCTCCGGGAGCTGCATGTGTCAGAGGTTTTCACCGTCATCACCGAAACGCG
CGAGGCAGCTGCGGTAAAGCTCATCAGCGTGGTCGTGAAGCGATTCACAGATGTCTGCCTGTTCATCCGC
GTCCAGCTCGTTGAGTTTCTCCAGAAGCGTTAATGTCTGGCTTCTGATAAAGCGGGCCATGTTAAGGGCG
GTTTTTTCCTGTTTGGTCACTGATGCCTCCGTGTAAGGGGGATTTCTGTTCATGGGGGTAATGATACCGA
TGAAACGAGAGAGGATGCTCACGATACGGGTTACTGATGATGAACATGCCCGGTTACTGGAACGTTGTGA
GGGTAAACAACTGGCGGTATGGATGCGGCGGGACCAGAGAAAAATCACTCAGGGTCAATGCCAGCGCTTC
GTTAATACAGATGTAGGTGTTCCACAGGGTAGCCAGCAGCATCCTGCGATGCAGATCCGGAACATAATGG
TGCAGGGCGCTGACTTCCGCGTTTCCAGACTTTACGAAACACGGAAACCGAAGACCATTCATGTTGTTGC
TCAGGTCGCAGACGTTTTGCAGCAGCAGTCGCTTCACGTTCGCTCGCGTATCGGTGATTCATTCTGCTAA
CCAGTAAGGCAACCCCGCCAGCCTAGCCGGGTCCTCAACGACAGGAGCACGATCATGCGCACCCGTGGCC
AGGACCCAACGCTGCCCGAGATGCGCCGCGTGCGGCTGCTGGAGATGGCGGACGCGATGGATATGTTCTG
CCAAGGGTTGGTTTGCGCATTCACAGTTCTCCGCAAGAATTGATTGGCTCCAATTCTTGGAGTGGTGAAT
CCGTTAGCGAGGTGCCGCCGGCTTCCATTCAGGTCGAGGTGGCCCGGCTCCATGCACCGCGACGCAACGC
GGGGAGGCAGACAAGGTATAGGGCGGCGCCTACAATCCATGCCAACCCGTTCCATGTGCTCGCCGAGGCG
GCATAAATCGCCGTGACGATCAGCGGTCCAATGATCGAAGTTAGGCTGGTAAGAGCCGCGAGCGATCCTT
GAAGCTGTCCCTGATGGTCGTCATCTACCTGCCTGGACAGCATGGCCTGCAACGCGGGCATCCCGATGCC
GCCGGAAGCGAGAAGAATCATAATGGGGAAGGCCATCCAGCCTCGCGTCGCGAACGCCAGCAAGACGTAG
CCCAGCGCGTCGGCCGCCATGCCGGCGATAATGGCCTGCTTCTCGCCGAAACGTTTGGTGGCGGGACCAG
TGACGAAGGCTTGAGCGAGGGCGTGCAAGATTCCGAATACCGCAAGCGACAGGCCGATCATCGTCGCGCT
CCAGCGAAAGCGGTCCTCGCCGAAAATGACCCAGAGCGCTGCCGGCACCTGTCCTACGAGTTGCATGATA
AAGAAGACAGTCATAAGTGCGGCGACGATAGTCATGCCCCGCGCCCACCGGAAGGAGCTGACTGGGTTGA
AGGCTCTCAAGGGCATCGGTCGAGATCCCGGTGCCTAATGAGTGAGCTAACTTACATTAATTGCGTTGCG
CTCACTGCCCGCTTTCCAGTCGGGAAACCTGTCGTGCCAGCTGCATTAATGAATCGGCCAACGCGCGGGG
AGAGGCGGTTTGCGTATTGGGCGCCAGGGTGGTTTTTCTTTTCACCAGTGAGACGGGCAACAGCTGATTG
CCCTTCACCGCCTGGCCCTGAGAGAGTTGCAGCAAGCGGTCCACGCTGGTTTGCCCCAGCAGGCGAAAAT
CCTGTTTGATGGTGGTTAACGGCGGGATATAACATGAGCTGTCTTCGGTATCGTCGTATCCCACTACCGA
GATATCCGCACCAACGCGCAGCCCGGACTCGGTAATGGCGCGCATTGCGCCCAGCGCCATCTGATCGTTG
GCAACCAGCATCGCAGTGGGAACGATGCCCTCATTCAGCATTTGCATGGTTTGTTGAAAACCGGACATGG
CACTCCAGTCGCCTTCCCGTTCCGCTATCGGCTGAATTTGATTGCGAGTGAGATATTTATGCCAGCCAGC
CAGACGCAGACGCGCCGAGACAGAACTTAATGGGCCCGCTAACAGCGCGATTTGCTGGTGACCCAATGCG
ACCAGATGCTCCACGCCCAGTCGCGTACCGTCTTCATGGGAGAAAATAATACTGTTGATGGGTGTCTGGT
CAGAGACATCAAGAAATAACGCCGGAACATTAGTGCAGGCAGCTTCCACAGCAATGGCATCCTGGTCATC
CAGCGGATAGTTAATGATCAGCCCACTGACGCGTTGCGCGAGAAGATTGTGCACCGCCGCTTTACAGGCT
TCGACGCCGCTTCGTTCTACCATCGACACCACCACGCTGGCACCCAGTTGATCGGCGCGAGATTTAATCG
CCGCGACAATTTGCGACGGCGCGTGCAGGGCCAGACTGGAGGTGGCAACGCCAATCAGCAACGACTGTTT
GCCCGCCAGTTGTTGTGCCACGCGGTTGGGAATGTAATTCAGCTCCGCCATCGCCGCTTCCACTTTTTCC
CGCGTTTTCGCAGAAACGTGGCTGGCCTGGTTCACCACGCGGGAAACGGTCTGATAAGAGACACCGGCAT
ACTCTGCGACATCGTATAACGTTACTGGTTTCACATTCACCACCCTGAATTGACTCTCTTCCGGGCGCTA
TCATGCCATACCGCGAAAGGTTTTGCGCCATTCGATGGTGTCCGGGATCTCGACGCTCTCCCTTATGCGA
CTCCTGCATTAGGAAGCAGCCCAGTAGTAGGTTGAGGCCGTTGAGCACCGCCGCCGCAAGGAATGGTGCA
TGCAAGGAGATGGCGCCCAACAGTCCCCCGGCCACGGGGCCTGCCACCATACCCACGCCGAAACAAGCGC
TCATGAGCCCGAAGTGGCGAGCCCGATCTTCCCCATCGGTGATGTCGGCGATATAGGCGCCAGCAACCGC
ACCTGTGGCGCCGGTGATGCCGGCCACGATGCGTCCGGCGTAGAGGATCGAGATCTCGGCCGGGTTTAGA
AATCTGAAGCTCTAGAGAGCGCTAATACGACTCACTATA
