>Addgene plasmid #132733 | pYZ_3WJrep_N11_trigger | depositor partial sequence | sequence record 255219 | 3WJ repressor trigger N11
GGGACATAAACATAGAGGTTTATGTGAGTAGAATTGATTGATAAG
